Addgene plasmid #152771: pGBW-m4133260
Purpose: Mammalian expression plasmid for SARS-CoV-2 helicase
Depositing lab: Ginkgo Bioworks & Benjie Chen. Depositing organization: Ginkgo Bioworks.
Backbone
  Vector backbone: pTwist_CMV_6
  Backbone size w/o insert (bp): 4180
  Vector type: Mammalian Expression
Growth in bacteria
  Bacterial resistance: Ampicillin, 100 μg/mL
  Growth temperature: 37°C
  Growth strain: DH5alpha
  Copy number: High Copy
Gene/Insert
  Gene/Insert name: SARS-CoV-2 helicase (alt name: nsp13)
  Species: Severe acute respiratory syndrome coronavirus 2
  Insert size (bp): 1802
  Mutation: wt
  Entrez Gene: ORF1ab (a.k.a. GU280_gp01)
  Promoter: CMV
  Tag / fusion protein: Cleavable TEV;V5 (C terminal on backbone)
  Cloning method: Unknown
Resource information
  A portion of this plasmid was derived from a plasmid made by: GinkgoBioworks
Depositor comments: NCBI reference sequence: YP_009725308.1
How to cite: pGBW-m4133260 was a gift from Ginkgo Bioworks & Benjie Chen (Addgene plasmid # 152771 ; http://n2t.net/addgene:152771 ; RRID:Addgene_152771)
