[The description below was written by a language model from this plasmid's Addgene catalogue record and pLannotate feature annotations shown in this document.]
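Description:
pGBW-m4133260 is a mammalian expression plasmid that carries the wild-type SARS-CoV-2 helicase, nsp13, a mature product of the ORF1ab replicase polyprotein. It is built on the pTwist_CMV_6 backbone and the full sequence is about 6.1 kb. In E. coli it is maintained through a high-copy ColE1/pUC-type origin and selected with ampicillin through the AmpR β-lactamase gene. No mammalian selection marker is annotated, so the record points to transient expression.

The roughly 1.8 kb insert is driven by the human CMV immediate-early enhancer and promoter. The annotation software labels the core promoter as a truncated CMVd2-type element. The open reading frame spans the sequence numbering origin and was matched automatically to the SARS-CoV replicase polyprotein. The functional text attached to that match concerns the nsp16 methyltransferase, but this reflects the generic polyprotein entry, and the catalogue identifies the insert as nsp13. According to the catalogue, the backbone adds a C-terminal TEV protease cleavage site followed by a V5 epitope, which allows antibody detection or capture and later removal of the tag. These elements are not separately annotated in the feature table.

Transcripts end at an SV40 polyadenylation signal downstream of the coding region. The expression unit and the bacterial segment are bracketed by insulating elements: 5' and 3' β-globin insulator fragments, T7 and rrnG terminators, and a synthetic poly(A) signal upstream of the CMV enhancer, which would limit read-through transcription into the cassette.

The stated purpose is expression of the SARS-CoV-2 helicase in mammalian cells. The cleavable V5 tag suits detection, interaction or purification studies, though the record does not specify particular applications.
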