Features (pLannotate 1.2.2; 16 found; start..end, strand, type, name):
   1926..2047    -  polyA_signal   SV40 poly(A) signal: SV40 polyadenylation signal
   2070..2139    -  CDS            large T antigen (fragment): large T antigen from SV40 (simian virus 40)
   2162..2208    +  terminator     T7 terminator: transcription terminator for bacteriophage T7 RNA polymerase
   2238..2374    +  terminator     rrnG terminator: transcription terminator from the E. coli ribosomal RNA rrnG operon (Albrechtsen et al., 1991)
   2419..2490    +  misc_feature   3' β-globin insulator: insulator downstream of the human β-globin locus (Farrell et al., 2002)
   2716..3304    -  rep_origin     ori: high-copy-number ColE1/pMB1/pBR322/pUC origin of replication
   3476..3540    -  CDS            bla(M) (fragment): β-lactamase lacking the signal sequence; bla(M); allows cytosolic expression of β-lactamase
   4050..4910    +  CDS            AmpR: β-lactamase; bla; confers resistance to ampicillin, carbenicillin, and related antibiotics
   4923..5059    +  terminator     rrnG terminator: transcription terminator from the E. coli ribosomal RNA rrnG operon (Albrechtsen et al., 1991)
   5211..5282    +  misc_feature   5' β-globin insulator: insulator upstream of the human β-globin locus (Farrell et al., 2002)
   5287..5333    -  terminator     T7 terminator: transcription terminator for bacteriophage T7 RNA polymerase
   5351..5399    -  polyA_signal   poly(A) signal: synthetic polyadenylation signal
   5480..5783    +  enhancer       CMV enhancer: human cytomegalovirus immediate early enhancer
   5856..5873    -  promoter       CMV promoter (fragment): human cytomegalovirus (CMV) immediate early promoter
   5936..5987    +  promoter       CMVd2 promoter: truncated human cytomegalovirus (CMV) immediate early promoter that yields moderately reduced expression relative to the full-length promoter
   6047..1816    +  CDS            rep (fragment) (across the origin): R1AB_SARS - Experimental evidence at protein level: Swiss-Prot protein existence level 1. [2'-O-methyltransferase]: Methyltransferase that mediates mRNA cap 2'-O-ribose methylation to the 5'-cap structure of viral mRNAs. N7-methyl guanosine cap is a prerequisite for binding of nsp16. Therefore plays an essential role in viral mRNAs cap methylation which is essential to evade immune system. From Severe acute respiratory syndrome coronavirus (SARS-CoV).
>Addgene plasmid #152771 | pGBW-m4133260 | depositor full sequence | sequence record 295783 | Full Sequence
CACCATGGCGGTGGGGGCTTGCGTACTATGTAACAGCCAGACGTCATTGCGCTGCGGTGCATGTATAAGA
AGGCCGTTTCTGTGTTGCAAATGCTGCTACGATCATGTTATTTCGACTTCTCACAAGCTTGTGCTCAGTG
TCAATCCTTATGTGTGTAATGCCCCCGGATGCGACGTCACAGATGTTACCCAACTGTACCTGGGCGGCAT
GTCCTATTATTGTAAGAGCCACAAACCACCAATCTCCTTCCCCCTGTGCGCCAACGGACAGGTGTTTGGG
CTCTACAAAAACACATGTGTGGGATCTGACAATGTCACCGACTTCAACGCTATCGCCACATGCGATTGGA
CTAATGCAGGCGACTACATTTTAGCCAACACCTGTACCGAACGGCTGAAGTTATTTGCGGCTGAGACTCT
AAAGGCAACTGAGGAAACCTTCAAACTTTCATATGGTATCGCCACGGTACGTGAGGTGTTGTCTGATCGA
GAACTGCATCTCAGTTGGGAGGTCGGGAAGCCTAGACCTCCCCTTAATCGAAATTACGTGTTCACAGGTT
ATAGGGTTACCAAGAACAGCAAAGTCCAGATCGGCGAATATACTTTTGAGAAGGGAGATTACGGTGACGC
CGTAGTGTATCGTGGCACAACAACATACAAACTGAATGTTGGGGATTACTTCGTGCTGACGTCCCACACC
GTTATGCCGCTCTCAGCTCCAACTTTGGTTCCCCAGGAACATTACGTGCGGATTACTGGACTCTATCCAA
CGCTAAACATAAGCGACGAGTTTTCCAGCAACGTGGCTAATTACCAAAAGGTCGGCATGCAGAAGTACTC
CACCCTTCAGGGTCCTCCTGGGACTGGCAAAAGTCACTTCGCCATCGGACTGGCACTTTACTATCCCAGT
GCGCGCATTGTATATACCGCCTGCTCACATGCGGCAGTGGACGCCCTGTGTGAGAAGGCTTTAAAGTATC
TGCCAATAGACAAATGCTCTCGCATTATCCCTGCCAGGGCCAGAGTGGAGTGCTTTGATAAGTTTAAAGT
GAACTCGACCCTCGAACAGTATGTCTTCTGCACAGTTAACGCATTGCCCGAAACGACCGCCGATATAGTT
GTGTTCGACGAAATCTCAATGGCTACCAATTATGATCTCTCCGTCGTCAATGCACGGCTGCGGGCCAAAC
ACTACGTCTACATCGGGGACCCCGCGCAGTTACCAGCACCGCGAACCCTACTGACTAAGGGCACACTTGA
GCCAGAGTACTTCAACAGCGTATGTAGACTGATGAAAACCATTGGCCCTGATATGTTCCTGGGAACATGT
CGGAGGTGCCCCGCTGAAATAGTGGACACCGTTTCAGCACTTGTGTACGACAATAAGCTCAAAGCACACA
AGGATAAATCCGCACAATGTTTTAAGATGTTTTACAAAGGGGTTATTACCCATGATGTGTCTAGCGCTAT
CAATCGCCCTCAGATTGGCGTGGTGAGAGAGTTTTTGACGCGAAATCCCGCCTGGCGAAAGGCCGTATTC
ATCAGTCCTTACAACTCGCAAAATGCCGTCGCTAGTAAGATTTTAGGACTCCCTACTCAGACAGTTGATA
GCTCTCAAGGTTCTGAATACGATTATGTGATTTTTACTCAGACTACCGAAACGGCACATTCTTGTAACGT
CAACCGTTTTAACGTGGCCATTACAAGGGCCAAGGTTGGCATCTTGTGTATCATGTCAGACCGGGACCTG
TATGATAAACTGCAATTCACATCTTTGGAGATACCGCGCCGCAATGTCGCTACCCTTCAGGAAAACCTTT
ACTTTCAGTCGGGGAAACCTATACCCAATCCACTTCTCGGCTTAGATTCTACCTAAGCTAGCTTGACTGA
CTGAGATACAGCGTACCTTCAGCTCACAGACATGATAAGATACATTGATGAGTTTGGACAAACCACAACT
AGAATGCAGTGAAAAAAATGCTTTATTTGTGAAATTTGTGATGCTATTGCTTTATTTGTAACCATTATAA
GCTGCAATAAACAAGTTAACAACAACAATTGCATTCATTTTATGTTTCAGGTTCAGGGGGAGGTGTGGGA
GGTTTTTTAAAGCAAGTAAAACCTCTACAAATGTGGTATTGGCCCATCTCTATCGGTATCGTAGCATAAC
CCCTTGGGGCCTCTAAACGGGTCTTGAGGGGTTTTTTGTGCCCCTCGGGCCGGATTGCTATCTACCGGCA
TTGGCGCAGAAAAAAATGCCTGATGCGACGCTGCGCGTCTTATACTCCCACATATGCCAGATTCAGCAAC
GGATACGGCTTCCCCAACTTGCCCACTTCCATACGTGTCCTCCTTACCAGAAATTTATCCTTAAGGTCGT
CAGCTATCCTGCAGGCGATCTCTCGATTTCGATCAAGACATTCCTTTAATGGTCTTTTCTGGACACCACT
AGGGGTCAGAAGTAGTTCATCAAACTTTCTTCCCTCCCTAATCTCATTGGTTACCTTGGGCTATCGAAAC
TTAATTAACCAGTCAAGTCAGCTACTTGGCGAGATCGACTTGTCTGGGTTTCGACTACGCTCAGAATTGC
GTCAGTCAAGTTCGATCTGGTCCTTGCTATTGCACCCGTTCTCCGATTACGAGTTTCATTTAAATCATGT
GAGCAAAAGGCCAGCAAAAGGCCAGGAACCGTAAAAAGGCCGCGTTGCTGGCGTTTTTCCATAGGCTCCG
CCCCCCTGACGAGCATCACAAAAATCGACGCTCAAGTCAGAGGTGGCGAAACCCGACAGGACTATAAAGA
TACCAGGCGTTTCCCCCTGGAAGCTCCCTCGTGCGCTCTCCTGTTCCGACCCTGCCGCTTACCGGATACC
TGTCCGCCTTTCTCCCTTCGGGAAGCGTGGCGCTTTCTCATAGCTCACGCTGTAGGTATCTCAGTTCGGT
GTAGGTCGTTCGCTCCAAGCTGGGCTGTGTGCACGAACCCCCCGTTCAGCCCGACCGCTGCGCCTTATCC
GGTAACTATCGTCTTGAGTCCAACCCGGTAAGACACGACTTATCGCCACTGGCAGCAGCCACTGGTAACA
GGATTAGCAGAGCGAGGTATGTAGGCGGTGCTACAGAGTTCTTGAAGTGGTGGCCTAACTACGGCTACAC
TAGAAGAACAGTATTTGGTATCTGCGCTCTGCTGAAGCCAGTTACCTTCGGAAAAAGAGTTGGTAGCTCT
TGATCCGGCAAACAAACCACCGCTGGTAGCGGTGGTTTTTTTGTTTGCAAGCAGCAGATTACGCGCAGAA
AAAAAGGATCTCAAGAAGATCCTTTGATCTTTTCTACGGGGTCTGACGCTCAGTGGAACGAAAACTCACG
TTAAGGGATTTTGGTCATGAGATTATCAAAAAGGATCTTCACCTAGATCCTTTTAAATTAAAAATGAAGT
TTTAAATCAATCTAAAGTATATATGAGTAAACTTGGTCTGACAGTTACCAATGCTTAATCAGTGAGGCAC
CTATCTCAGCGATCTGTCTATTTCGTTCATCCATAGTTGCATTTAAATTTCCGAACTCTCCAAGGCCCTC
GTCGGAAAATCTTCAAACCTTTCGTCCGATCCATCTTGCAGGCTACCTCTCGAACGAACTATCGCAAGTC
TCTTGGCCGGCCTTGCGCCTTGGCTATTGCTTGGCAGCGCCTATCGCCAGGTATTACTCCAATCCCGAAT
ATCCGAGATCGGGATCACCCGAGAGAAGTTCAACCTACATCCTCAATCCCGATCTATCCGAGATCCGAGG
AATATCGAAATCGGGGCGCGCCTGGTGTACCGAGAACGATCCTCTCAGTGCGAGTCTCGACGATCCATAT
CGTTGCTTGGCAGTCAGCCAGTCGGAATCCAGCTTGGGACCCAGGAAGTCCAATCGTCAGATATTGTACT
CAAGCCTGGTCACGGCAGCGTACCGATCTGTTTAAACCTAGATATTGATAGTCTGATCGGTCAACGTATA
ATCGAGTCCTAGCTTTTGCAAACATCTATCAAGAGACAGGATCAGCAGGAGGCTTTCGCATGAGTATTCA
ACATTTCCGTGTCGCCCTTATTCCCTTTTTTGCGGCATTTTGCCTTCCTGTTTTTGCTCACCCAGAAACG
CTGGTGAAAGTAAAAGATGCTGAAGATCAGTTGGGTGCGCGAGTGGGTTACATCGAACTGGATCTCAACA
GCGGTAAGATCCTTGAGAGTTTTCGCCCCGAAGAACGCTTTCCAATGATGAGCACTTTTAAAGTTCTGCT
ATGTGGCGCGGTATTATCCCGTATTGACGCCGGGCAAGAGCAACTCGGTCGCCGCATACACTATTCTCAG
AATGACTTGGTTGAGTATTCACCAGTCACAGAAAAGCATCTTACGGATGGCATGACAGTAAGAGAATTAT
GCAGTGCTGCCATAACCATGAGTGATAACACTGCGGCCAACTTACTTCTGACAACGATTGGAGGACCGAA
GGAGCTAACCGCTTTTTTGCACAACATGGGGGATCATGTAACTCGCCTTGATCGTTGGGAACCGGAGCTG
AATGAAGCCATACCAAACGACGAGCGTGACACCACGATGCCTGTAGCAATGGCAACAACCTTGCGTAAAC
TATTAACTGGCGAACTACTTACTCTAGCTTCCCGGCAACAGTTGATAGACTGGATGGAGGCGGATAAAGT
TGCAGGACCACTTCTGCGCTCGGCCCTTCCGGCTGGCTGGTTTATTGCTGATAAATCTGGAGCCGGTGAG
CGTGGGTCTCGCGGTATCATTGCAGCACTGGGGCCAGATGGTAAGCCCTCCCGTATCGTAGTTATCTACA
CGACGGGGAGTCAGGCAACTATGGATGAACGAAATAGACAGATCGCTGAGATAGGTGCCTCACTGATTAA
GCATTGGTAACCGATTCTAGGTGCATTGGCGCAGAAAAAAATGCCTGATGCGACGCTGCGCGTCTTATAC
TCCCACATATGCCAGATTCAGCAACGGATACGGCTTCCCCAACTTGCCCACTTCCATACGTGTCCTCCTT
ACCAGAAATTTATCCTTAAGATCCCGAATCGTTTAAACTCGACTCTGGCTCTATCGAATCTCCGTCGTTT
CGAGCTTACGCGAACAGCCGTGGCGCTCATTTGCTCGTCGGGCATCGAATCTCGTCAGCTATCGTCAGCT
TACCTTTTTGGCAGCGATCGCGGCTCCCGACATCTTGGACCATTAGCTCCACAGGTATCTTCTTCCCTCT
AGTGGTCATAACAGCAGCTTCAGCTACCTCTCAATTCAAAAAACCCCTCAAGACCCGTTTAGAGGCCCCA
AGGGGTTATGCTATCAATCGTTGCGTTACACACACAAAAAACCAACACACATCCATCTTCGATGGATAGC
GATTTTATTATCTAACTGCTGATCGAGTGTAGCCAGATCTAGTAATCAATTACGGGGTCATTAGTTCATA
GCCCATATATGGAGTTCCGCGTTACATAACTTACGGTAAATGGCCCGCCTGGCTGACCGCCCAACGACCC
CCGCCCATTGACGTCAATAATGACGTATGTTCCCATAGTAACGCCAATAGGGACTTTCCATTGACGTCAA
TGGGTGGAGTATTTACGGTAAACTGCCCACTTGGCAGTACATCAAGTGTATCATATGCCAAGTACGCCCC
CTATTGACGTCAATGACGGTAAATGGCCCGCCTGGCATTATGCCCAGTACATGACCTTATGGGACTTTCC
TACTTGGCAGTACATCTACGTATTAGTCATCGCTATTACCATGCTGATGCGGTTTTGGCAGTACATCAAT
GGGCGTGGATAGCGGTTTGACTCACGGGGATTTCCAAGTCTCCACCCCATTGACGTCAATGGGAGTTTGT
TTTGGCACCAAAATCAACGGGACTTTCCAAAATGTCGTAACAACTCCGCCCCATTGACGCAAATGGGCGG
TAGGCGTGTACGGTGGGAGGTCTATATAAGCAGAGCTGGTTTAGTGAACCGTCAGATCAGATCTTTGTCG
ATCCTACCATCCACTCGACACACCCGCCAGCGGCCGC
